>Addgene plasmid #118254 | WT MetNI in pBAD | depositor full sequence | sequence record 223946 | Wild Type MetNI in pBAD
AAGAAACCAATTGTCCATATTGCATCAGACATTGCCGTCACTGCGTCTTTTACTGGCTCTTCTCGCTAAC
CAAACCGGTAACCCCGCTTATTAAAAGCATTCTGTAACAAAGCGGGACCAAAGCCATGACAAAAACGCGT
AACAAAAGTGTCTATAATCACGGCAGAAAAGTCCACATTGATTATTTGCACGGCGTCACACTTTGCTATG
CCATAGCATTTTTATCCATAAGATTAGCGGATCCTACCTGACGCTTTTTATCGCAACTCTCTACTGTTTC
TCCATACCCGTTTTTTGGGCTAACAGGAGGAATTAACCGAATTCTTAATGGGCCATCATCATCATCATCA
TCATCATCATCACAGCAGCGGCCATATCGACGACGACGACAAGCATATGATAAAACTTTCGAATATCACC
AAAGTGTTCCACCAGGGCACCCGCACCATCCAGGCGTTGAACAACGTCAGCCTGCATGTGCCAGCTGGAC
AAATTTATGGCGTTATCGGTGCCTCAGGCGCGGGTAAGAGTACGCTTATACGTTGTGTAAACCTGCTGGA
GCGCCCAACCGAGGGTAGCGTGCTGGTCGATGGCCAGGAACTGACCACGCTGTCAGAATCCGAGTTGACC
AAAGCTCGCCGCCAGATTGGTATGATTTTCCAGCATTTTAACCTGCTCTCTTCGCGTACTGTTTTTGGCA
ACGTGGCTCTGCCGCTGGAGCTGGACAACACACCGAAAGACGAGGTCAAACGTCGCGTGACGGAATTGCT
GTCATTGGTTGGTCTTGGCGATAAGCATGATAGCTACCCGTCGAATCTTTCCGGTGGGCAGAAACAACGT
GTGGCAATTGCCCGTGCGTTAGCCAGCAATCCCAAAGTATTGCTGTGTGATGAAGCCACCAGCGCGCTGG
ACCCGGCAACGACACGTTCTATTCTCGAACTGCTGAAAGACATCAACCGCCGTCTGGGGTTGACGATTCT
GTTGATCACCCACGAAATGGACGTTGTGAAGCGCATTTGTGATTGCGTGGCGGTCATCAGCAATGGAGAA
CTGATCGAGCAGGACACGGTAAGTGAAGTGTTCTCGCATCCGAAAACGCCGCTGGCGCAGAAGTTTATTC
AGTCGACCCTGCATCTGGATATCCCGGAAGATTACCAGGAACGTCTGCAAGCGGAGCCATTTACTGACTG
CGTGCCGATGCTGCGTCTGGAGTTTACCGGTCAATCGGTCGATGCCCCACTGCTTTCTGAAACCGCGCGT
CGTTTCAACGTCAACAACAACATTATTAGCGCGCAGATGGATTACGCCGGTGGCGTTAAGTTCGGCATCA
TGCTGACTGAAATGCACGGCACACAACAAGATACGCAAGCCGCCATTGCCTGGCTGCAGGAACACCATGT
AAAAGTAGAGGTACTGGGTTATGTCTGAGCCGATGATGTGGCTGCTGGTTCGTGGCGTATGGGAAACGCT
GGCAATGACCTTCGTATCCGGTTTTTTTGGCTTTGTGATTGGTCTGCCGGTTGGCGTTCTGCTTTATGTC
ACGCGTCCGGGGCAAATTATTGCTAACGCGAAGCTGTATCGTACCGTTTCTGCGATTGTGAACATTTTCC
GTTCCATCCCGTTCATTATCTTGCTTGTATGGATGATTCCGTTTACCCGCGTTATTGTCGGTACATCGAT
TGGTTTGCAGGCAGCGATTGTTCCGTTAACCGTTGGTGCAGCACCGTTTATTGCCCGTATGGTCGAGAAC
GCTCTGCTGGAGATCCCAACCGGGTTAATTGAAGCTTCCCGCGCAATGGGTGCCACGCCGATGCAGATCG
TCCGTAAGGTGCTGTTACCGGAAGCGCTGCCGGGTCTGGTGAATGCGGCAACTATCACCCTGATTACCCT
GGTCGGTTATTCCGCGATGGGTGGTGCAGTCGGTGCCGGTGGTTTAGGTCAGATTGGCTATCAGTATGGC
TACATCGGCTATAACGCGACGGTGATGAATACGGTACTGGTATTGCTGGTCATTCTGGTTTATTTAATTC
AGTTCGCAGGCGACCGCATCGTCCGGGCTGTCACTCGCAAGTAAGAAGCTTGGCTGTTTTGGCGGATGAG
AGAAGATTTTCAGCCTGATACAGATTAAATCAGAACGCAGAAGCGGTCTGATAAAACAGAATTTGCCTGG
CGGCAGTAGCGCGGTGGTCCCACCTGACCCCATGCCGAACTCAGAAGTGAAACGCCGTAGCGCCGATGGT
AGTGTGGGGTCTCCCCATGCGAGAGTAGGGAACTGCCAGGCATCAAATAAAACGAAAGGCTCAGTCGAAA
GACTGGGCCTTTCGTTTTATCTGTTGTTTGTCGGTGAACGCTCTCCTGAGTAGGACAAATCCGCCGGGAG
CGGATTTGAACGTTGCGAAGCAACGGCCCGGAGGGTGGCGGGCAGGACGCCCGCCATAAACTGCCAGGCA
TCAAATTAAGCAGAAGGCCATCCTGACGGATGGCCTTTTTGCGTTTCTACAAACTCTTTTGTTTATTTTT
CTAAATACATTCAAATATGTATCCGCTCATGAGACAATAACCCTGATAAATGCTTCAATAATATTGAAAA
AGGAAGAGTATGAGTATTCAACATTTCCGTGTCGCCCTTATTCCCTTTTTTGCGGCATTTTGCCTTCCTG
TTTTTGCTCACCCAGAAACGCTGGTGAAAGTAAAAGATGCTGAAGATCAGTTGGGTGCACGAGTGGGTTA
CATCGAACTGGATCTCAACAGCGGTAAGATCCTTGAGAGTTTTCGCCCCGAAGAACGTTTTCCAATGATG
AGCACTTTTAAAGTTCTGCTATGTGGCGCGGTATTATCCCGTGTTGACGCCGGGCAAGAGCAACTCGGTC
GCCGCATACACTATTCTCAGAATGACTTGGTTGAGTACTCACCAGTCACAGAAAAGCATCTTACGGATGG
CATGACAGTAAGAGAATTATGCAGTGCTGCCATAACCATGAGTGATAACACTGCGGCCAACTTACTTCTG
ACAACGATCGGAGGACCGAAGGAGCTAACCGCTTTTTTGCACAACATGGGGGATCATGTAACTCGCCTTG
ATCGTTGGGAACCGGAGCTGAATGAAGCCATACCAAACGACGAGCGTGACACCACGATGCCTGTAGCAAT
GGCAACAACGTTGCGCAAACTATTAACTGGCGAACTACTTACTCTAGCTTCCCGGCAACAATTAATAGAC
TGGATGGAGGCGGATAAAGTTGCAGGACCACTTCTGCGCTCGGCCCTTCCGGCTGGCTGGTTTATTGCTG
ATAAATCTGGAGCCGGTGAGCGTGGGTCTCGCGGTATCATTGCAGCACTGGGGCCAGATGGTAAGCCCTC
CCGTATCGTAGTTATCTACACGACGGGGAGTCAGGCAACTATGGATGAACGAAATAGACAGATCGCTGAG
ATAGGTGCCTCACTGATTAAGCATTGGTAACTGTCAGACCAAGTTTACTCATATATACTTTAGATTGATT
TAAAACTTCATTTTTAATTTAAAAGGATCTAGGTGAAGATCCTTTTTGATAATCTCATGACCAAAATCCC
TTAACGTGAGTTTTCGTTCCACTGAGCGTCAGACCCCGTAGAAAAGATCAAAGGATCTTCTTGAGATCCT
TTTTTTCTGCGCGTAATCTGCTGCTTGCAAACAAAAAAACCACCGCTACCAGCGGTGGTTTGTTTGCCGG
ATCAAGAGCTACCAACTCTTTTTCCGAAGGTAACTGGCTTCAGCAGAGCGCAGATACCAAATACTGTCCT
TCTAGTGTAGCCGTAGTTAGGCCACCACTTCAAGAACTCTGTAGCACCGCCTACATACCTCGCTCTGCTA
ATCCTGTTACCAGTGGCTGCTGCCAGTGGCGATAAGTCGTGTCTTACCGGGTTGGACTCAAGACGATAGT
TACCGGATAAGGCGCAGCGGTCGGGCTGAACGGGGGGTTCGTGCACACAGCCCAGCTTGGAGCGAACGAC
CTACACCGAACTGAGATACCTACAGCGTGAGCTATGAGAAAGCGCCACGCTTCCCGAAGGGAGAAAGGCG
GACAGGTATCCGGTAAGCGGCAGGGTCGGAACAGGAGAGCGCACGAGGGAGCTTCCAGGGGGAAACGCCT
GGTATCTTTATAGTCCTGTCGGGTTTCGCCACCTCTGACTTGAGCGTCGATTTTTGTGATGCTCGTCAGG
GGGGCGGAGCCTATGGAAAAACGCCAGCAACGCGGCCTTTTTACGGTTCCTGGCCTTTTGCTGGCCTTTT
GCTCACATGTTCTTTCCTGCGTTATCCCCTGATTCTGTGGATAACCGTATTACCGCCTTTGAGTGAGCTG
ATACCGCTCGCCGCAGCCGAACGACCGAGCGCAGCGAGTCAGTGAGCGAGGAAGCGGAAGAGCGCCTGAT
GCGGTATTTTCTCCTTACGCATCTGTGCGGTATTTCACACCGCATATGGTGCACTCTCAGTACAATCTGC
TCTGATGCCGCATAGTTAAGCCAGTATACACTCCGCTATCGCTACGTGACTGGGTCATGGCTGCGCCCCG
ACACCCGCCAACACCCGCTGACGCGCCCTGACGGGCTTGTCTGCTCCCGGCATCCGCTTACAGACAAGCT
GTGACCGTCTCCGGGAGCTGCATGTGTCAGAGGTTTTCACCGTCATCACCGAAACGCGCGAGGCAGCAGA
TCAATTCGCGCGCGAAGGCGAAGCGGCATGCATAATGTGCCTGTCAAATGGACGAAGCAGGGATTCTGCA
AACCCTATGCTACTCCGTCAAGCCGTCAATTGTCTGATTCGTTACCAATTATGACAACTTGACGGCTACA
TCATTCACTTTTTCTTCACAACCGGCACGGAACTCGCTCGGGCTGGCCCCGGTGCATTTTTTAAATACCC
GCGAGAAATAGAGTTGATCGTCAAAACCAACATTGCGACCGACGGTGGCGATAGGCATCCGGGTGGTGCT
CAAAAGCAGCTTCGCCTGGCTGATACGTTGGTCCTCGCGCCAGCTTAAGACGCTAATCCCTAACTGCTGG
CGGAAAAGATGTGACAGACGCGACGGCGACAAGCAAACATGCTGTGCGACGCTGGCGATATCAAAATTGC
TGTCTGCCAGGTGATCGCTGATGTACTGACAAGCCTCGCGTACCCGATTATCCATCGGTGGATGGAGCGA
CTCGTTAATCGCTTCCATGCGCCGCAGTAACAATTGCTCAAGCAGATTTATCGCCAGCAGCTCCGAATAG
CGCCCTTCCCCTTGCCCGGCGTTAATGATTTGCCCAAACAGGTCGCTGAAATGCGGCTGGTGCGCTTCAT
CCGGGCGAAAGAACCCCGTATTGGCAAATATTGACGGCCAGTTAAGCCATTCATGCCAGTAGGCGCGCGG
ACGAAAGTAAACCCACTGGTGATACCATTCGCGAGCCTCCGGATGACGACCGTAGTGATGAATCTCTCCT
GGCGGGAACAGCAAAATATCACCCGGTCGGCAAACAAATTCTCGTCCCTGATTTTTCACCACCCCCTGAC
CGCGAATGGTGAGATTGAGAATATAACCTTTCATTCCCAGCGGTCGGTCGATAAAAAAATCGAGATAACC
GTTGGCCTCAATCGGCGTTAAACCCGCCACCAGATGGGCATTAAACGAGTATCCCGGCAGCAGGGGATCA
TTTTGCGCTTCAGCCATACTTTTCATACTCCCGCCATTCAGAG
Features (pLannotate 1.2.2; 13 found; start..end, strand, type, name):
      1..285     +  promoter       araBAD promoter: araBAD; promoter of the L-arabinose operon of E. coli; the araC regulatory gene is transcribed in the opposite direction (Guzman et al., 1995)
    334..351     +  CDS            capTEV™ (fragment): composite tag for in vivo biotinylation, TEV protease cleavage, and 6xHis tagging
    397..1425    +  CDS            metN: METN_ECOLI - Also known as abc. Experimental evidence at protein level: Swiss-Prot protein existence level 1. Part of the ABC transporter complex MetNIQ involved in methionine import (PubMed:12169620, PubMed:12218041, PubMed:12819857, PubMed:18621668, PubMed:30352853). Responsible for energy coupling to the transport system (PubMed:18621668, PubMed:25678706). It has also been shown to be involved in formyl-L-methionine transport (PubMed:12819857). From Escherichia coli (strain K12).
   1421..2071    +  CDS            metI: METI_ECOLI - Also known as yaeE. Experimental evidence at protein level: Swiss-Prot protein existence level 1. (Microbial infection) Probably transports the toxic C- terminal region of CdiA from E.coli strain MHI813 across the inner membrane to the cytoplasm, where CdiA has a toxic effect. Toxin transport is strain-specific, mutations in this gene do not confer resistance to several other tested CdiA toxins. From Escherichia coli (strain K12).
   2165..2280    +  ncRNA          5S rRNA: Accession: RF00001 - 5S ribosomal RNA
   2284..2370    +  terminator     rrnB T1 terminator: Escherichia coli rrnB; transcription terminator T1 from the E. coli rrnB gene
   2462..2489    +  terminator     rrnB T2 terminator: transcription terminator T2 from the E. coli rrnB gene
   2508..2599    +  promoter       AmpR promoter: bla
   2600..3460    +  CDS            AmpR: β-lactamase; bla; confers resistance to ampicillin, carbenicillin, and related antibiotics
   3631..4219    +  rep_origin     ori: high-copy-number ColE1/pMB1/pBR322/pUC origin of replication
   4405..4545    -  misc_feature   bom: basis of mobility region from pBR322
   4647..4687    -  CDS            rop (fragment): Rop protein, which maintains plasmids at low copy number; rop
   4809..5687    -  CDS            araC: L-arabinose regulatory protein; araC
