>Addgene plasmid #118254 | WT MetNI in pBAD | addgene full sequence | sequence record 228525 | Addgene NGS Result
CTGTAACAAAGCGGGACCAAAGCCATGACAAAAACGCGTAACAAAAGTGTCTATAATCACGGCAGAAAAG
TCCACATTGATTATTTGCACGGCGTCACACTTTGCTATGCCATAGCATTTTTATCCATAAGATTAGCGGA
TCCTACCTGACGCTTTTTATCGCAACTCTCTACTGTTTCTCCATACCCGTTTTTTGGGCTAACAGGAGGA
ATTAACCATGGGCCATCATCATCATCATCATCATCATCATCACAGCAGCGGCCATATCGACGACGACGAC
AAGCATATGATAAAACTTTCGAATATCACCAAAGTGTTCCACCAGGGCACCCGCACCATCCAGGCGTTGA
ACAACGTCAGCCTGCATGTGCCAGCTGGACAAATTTATGGCGTTATCGGTGCCTCAGGCGCGGGTAAGAG
TACGCTTATACGTTGTGTAAACCTGCTGGAGCGCCCAACCGAGGGTAGCGTGCTGGTCGATGGCCAGGAA
CTGACCACGCTGTCAGAATCCGAGTTGACCAAAGCTCGCCGCCAGATTGGTATGATTTTCCAGCATTTTA
ACCTGCTCTCTTCGCGTACTGTTTTTGGCAACGTGGCTCTGCCGCTGGAGCTGGACAACACACCGAAAGA
CGAGGTCAAACGTCGCGTGACGGAATTGCTGTCATTGGTTGGTCTTGGCGATAAGCATGATAGCTACCCG
TCGAATCTTTCCGGTGGGCAGAAACAACGTGTGGCAATTGCCCGTGCGTTAGCCAGCAATCCCAAAGTAT
TGCTGTGTGATGAAGCCACCAGCGCGCTGGACCCGGCAACGACACGTTCTATTCTCGAACTGCTGAAAGA
CATCAACCGCCGTCTGGGGTTGACGATTCTGTTGATCACCCACGAAATGGACGTTGTGAAGCGCATTTGT
GATTGCGTGGCGGTCATCAGCAATGGAGAACTGATCGAGCAGGACACGGTAAGTGAAGTGTTCTCGCATC
CGAAAACGCCGCTGGCGCAGAAGTTTATTCAGTCGACCCTGCATCTGGATATCCCGGAAGATTACCAGGA
ACGTCTGCAAGCGGAGCCATTTACTGACTGCGTGCCGATGCTGCGTCTGGAGTTTACCGGTCAATCGGTC
GATGCCCCACTGCTTTCTGAAACCGCGCGTCGTTTCAACGTCAACAACAACATTATTAGCGCGCAGATGG
ATTACGCCGGTGGCGTTAAGTTCGGCATCATGCTGACTGAAATGCACGGCACACAACAAGATACGCAAGC
CGCCATTGCCTGGCTGCAGGAACACCATGTAAAAGTAGAGGTACTGGGTTATGTCTGAGCCGATGATGTG
GCTGCTGGTTCGTGGCGTATGGGAAACGCTGGCAATGACCTTCGTATCCGGTTTTTTTGGCTTTGTGATT
GGTCTGCCGGTTGGCGTTCTGCTTTATGTCACGCGTCCGGGGCAAATTATTGCTAACGCGAAGCTGTATC
GTACCGTTTCTGCGATTGTGAACATTTTCCGTTCCATCCCGTTCATTATCTTGCTTGTATGGATGATTCC
GTTTACCCGCGTTATTGTCGGTACATCGATTGGTTTGCAGGCAGCGATTGTTCCGTTAACCGTTGGTGCA
GCACCGTTTATTGCCCGTATGGTCGAGAACGCTCTGCTGGAGATCCCAACCGGGTTAATTGAAGCTTCCC
GCGCAATGGGTGCCACGCCGATGCAGATCGTCCGTAAGGTGCTGTTACCGGAAGCGCTGCCGGGTCTGGT
GAATGCGGCAACTATCACCCTGATTACCCTGGTCGGTTATTCCGCGATGGGTGGTGCAGTCGGTGCCGGT
GGTTTAGGTCAGATTGGCTATCAGTATGGCTACATCGGCTATAACGCGACGGTGATGAATACGGTACTGG
TATTGCTGGTCATTCTGGTTTATTTAATTCAGTTCGCAGGCGACCGCATCGTCCGGGCTGTCACTCGCAA
GTAATAAGAATTCGAAGCTTGGCTGTTTTGGCGGATGAGAGAAGATTTTCAGCCTGATACAGATTAAATC
AGAACGCAGAAGCGGTCTGATAAAACAGAATTTGCCTGGCGGCAGTAGCGCGGTGGTCCCACCTGACCCC
ATGCCGAACTCAGAAGTGAAACGCCGTAGCGCCGATGGTAGTGTGGGGTCTCCCCATGCGAGAGTAGGGA
ACTGCCAGGCATCAAATAAAACGAAAGGCTCAGTCGAAAGACTGGGCCTTTCGTTTTATCTGTTGTTTGT
CGGTGAACGCTCTCCTGAGTAGGACAAATCCGCCGGGAGCGGATTTGAACGTTGCGAAGCAACGGCCCGG
AGGGTGGCGGGCAGGACGCCCGCCATAAACTGCCAGGCATCAAATTAAGCAGAAGGCCATCCTGACGGAT
GGCCTTTTTGCGTTTCTACAAACTCTTTTGTTTATTTTTCTAAATACATTCAAATATGTATCCGCTCATG
AGACAATAACCCTGATAAATGCTTCAATAATATTGAAAAAGGAAGAGTATGAGTATTCAACATTTCCGTG
TCGCCCTTATTCCCTTTTTTGCGGCATTTTGCCTTCCTGTTTTTGCTCACCCAGAAACGCTGGTGAAAGT
AAAAGATGCTGAAGATCAGTTGGGTGCACGAGTGGGTTACATCGAACTGGATCTCAACAGCGGTAAGATC
CTTGAGAGTTTTCGCCCCGAAGAACGTTTTCCAATGATGAGCACTTTTAAAGTTCTGCTATGTGGCGCGG
TATTATCCCGTGTTGACGCCGGGCAAGAGCAACTCGGTCGCCGCATACACTATTCTCAGAATGACTTGGT
TGAGTACTCACCAGTCACAGAAAAGCATCTTACGGATGGCATGACAGTAAGAGAATTATGCAGTGCTGCC
ATAACCATGAGTGATAACACTGCGGCCAACTTACTTCTGACAACGATCGGAGGACCGAAGGAGCTAACCG
CTTTTTTGCACAACATGGGGGATCATGTAACTCGCCTTGATCGTTGGGAACCGGAGCTGAATGAAGCCAT
ACCAAACGACGAGCGTGACACCACGATGCCTGTAGCAATGGCAACAACGTTGCGCAAACTATTAACTGGC
GAACTACTTACTCTAGCTTCCCGGCAACAATTAATAGACTGGATGGAGGCGGATAAAGTTGCAGGACCAC
TTCTGCGCTCGGCCCTTCCGGCTGGCTGGTTTATTGCTGATAAATCTGGAGCCGGTGAGCGTGGGTCTCG
CGGTATCATTGCAGCACTGGGGCCAGATGGTAAGCCCTCCCGTATCGTAGTTATCTACACGACGGGGAGT
CAGGCAACTATGGATGAACGAAATAGACAGATCGCTGAGATAGGTGCCTCACTGATTAAGCATTGGTAAC
TGTCAGACCAAGTTTACTCATATATACTTTAGATTGATTTAAAACTTCATTTTTAATTTAAAAGGATCTA
GGTGAAGATCCTTTTTGATAATCTCATGACCAAAATCCCTTAACGTGAGTTTTCGTTCCACTGAGCGTCA
GACCCCGTAGAAAAGATCAAAGGATCTTCTTGAGATCCTTTTTTTCTGCGCGTAATCTGCTGCTTGCAAA
CAAAAAAACCACCGCTACCAGCGGTGGTTTGTTTGCCGGATCAAGAGCTACCAACTCTTTTTCCGAAGGT
AACTGGCTTCAGCAGAGCGCAGATACCAAATACTGTCCTTCTAGTGTAGCCGTAGTTAGGCCACCACTTC
AAGAACTCTGTAGCACCGCCTACATACCTCGCTCTGCTAATCCTGTTACCAGTGGCTGCTGCCAGTGGCG
ATAAGTCGTGTCTTACCGGGTTGGACTCAAGACGATAGTTACCGGATAAGGCGCAGCGGTCGGGCTGAAC
GGGGGGTTCGTGCACACAGCCCAGCTTGGAGCGAACGACCTACACCGAACTGAGATACCTACAGCGTGAG
CTATGAGAAAGCGCCACGCTTCCCGAAGGGAGAAAGGCGGACAGGTATCCGGTAAGCGGCAGGGTCGGAA
CAGGAGAGCGCACGAGGGAGCTTCCAGGGGGAAACGCCTGGTATCTTTATAGTCCTGTCGGGTTTCGCCA
CCTCTGACTTGAGCGTCGATTTTTGTGATGCTCGTCAGGGGGGCGGAGCCTATGGAAAAACGCCAGCAAC
GCGGCCTTTTTACGGTTCCTGGCCTTTTGCTGGCCTTTTGCTCACATGTTCTTTCCTGCGTTATCCCCTG
ATTCTGTGGATAACCGTATTACCGCCTTTGAGTGAGCTGATACCGCTCGCCGCAGCCGAACGACCGAGCG
CAGCGAGTCAGTGAGCGAGGAAGCGGAAGAGCGCCTGATGCGGTATTTTCTCCTTACGCATCTGTGCGGT
ATTTCACACCGCATATGGTGCACTCTCAGTACAATCTGCTCTGATGCCGCATAGTTAAGCCAGTATACAC
TCCGCTATCGCTACGTGACTGGGTCATGGCTGCGCCCCGACACCCGCCAACACCCGCTGACGCGCCCTGA
CGGGCTTGTCTGCTCCCGGCATCCGCTTACAGACAAGCTGTGACCGTCTCCGGGAGCTGCATGTGTCAGA
GGTTTTCACCGTCATCACCGAAACGCGCGAGGCAGCAGATCAATTCGCGCGCGAAGGCGAAGCGGCATGC
ATAATGTGCCTGTCAAATGGACGAAGCAGGGATTCTGCAAACCCTATGCTACTCCGTCAAGCCGTCAATT
GTCTGATTCGTTACCAATTATGACAACTTGACGGCTACATCATTCACTTTTTCTTCACAACCGGCACGGA
ACTCGCTCGGGCTGGCCCCGGTGCATTTTTTAAATACCCGCGAGAAATAGAGTTGATCGTCAAAACCAAC
ATTGCGACCGACGGTGGCGATAGGCATCCGGGTGGTGCTCAAAAGCAGCTTCGCCTGGCTGATACGTTGG
TCCTCGCGCCAGCTTAAGACGCTAATCCCTAACTGCTGGCGGAAAAGATGTGACAGACGCGACGGCGACA
AGCAAACATGCTGTGCGACGCTGGCGATATCAAAATTGCTGTCTGCCAGGTGATCGCTGATGTACTGACA
AGCCTCGCGTACCCGATTATCCATCGGTGGATGGAGCGACTCGTTAATCGCTTCCATGCGCCGCAGTAAC
AATTGCTCAAGCAGATTTATCGCCAGCAGCTCCGAATAGCGCCCTTCCCCTTGCCCGGCGTTAATGATTT
GCCCAAACAGGTCGCTGAAATGCGGCTGGTGCGCTTCATCCGGGCGAAAGAACCCCGTATTGGCAAATAT
TGACGGCCAGTTAAGCCATTCATGCCAGTAGGCGCGCGGACGAAAGTAAACCCACTGGTGATACCATTCG
CGAGCCTCCGGATGACGACCGTAGTGATGAATCTCTCCTGGCGGGAACAGCAAAATATCACCCGGTCGGC
AAACAAATTCTCGTCCCTGATTTTTCACCACCCCCTGACCGCGAATGGTGAGATTGAGAATATAACCTTT
CATTCCCAGCGGTCGGTCGATAAAAAAATCGAGATAACCGTTGGCCTCAATCGGCGTTAAACCCGCCACC
AGATGGGCATTAAACGAGTATCCCGGCAGCAGGGGATCATTTTGCGCTTCAGCCATACTTTTCATACTCC
CGCCATTCAGAGAAGAAACCAATTGTCCATATTGCATCAGACATTGCCGTCACTGCGTCTTTTACTGGCT
CTTCTCGCTAACCAAACCGGTAACCCCGCTTATTAAAAGCATT
Features (pLannotate 1.2.2; 13 found; start..end, strand, type, name):
    224..241     +  CDS            capTEV™ (fragment): composite tag for in vivo biotinylation, TEV protease cleavage, and 6xHis tagging
    287..1315    +  CDS            metN: METN_ECOLI - Also known as abc. Experimental evidence at protein level: Swiss-Prot protein existence level 1. Part of the ABC transporter complex MetNIQ involved in methionine import (PubMed:12169620, PubMed:12218041, PubMed:12819857, PubMed:18621668, PubMed:30352853). Responsible for energy coupling to the transport system (PubMed:18621668, PubMed:25678706). It has also been shown to be involved in formyl-L-methionine transport (PubMed:12819857). From Escherichia coli (strain K12).
   1311..1961    +  CDS            metI: METI_ECOLI - Also known as yaeE. Experimental evidence at protein level: Swiss-Prot protein existence level 1. (Microbial infection) Probably transports the toxic C- terminal region of CdiA from E.coli strain MHI813 across the inner membrane to the cytoplasm, where CdiA has a toxic effect. Toxin transport is strain-specific, mutations in this gene do not confer resistance to several other tested CdiA toxins. From Escherichia coli (strain K12).
   2064..2179    +  ncRNA          5S rRNA: Accession: RF00001 - 5S ribosomal RNA
   2183..2269    +  terminator     rrnB T1 terminator: Escherichia coli rrnB; transcription terminator T1 from the E. coli rrnB gene
   2361..2388    +  terminator     rrnB T2 terminator: transcription terminator T2 from the E. coli rrnB gene
   2407..2498    +  promoter       AmpR promoter: bla
   2499..3359    +  CDS            AmpR: β-lactamase; bla; confers resistance to ampicillin, carbenicillin, and related antibiotics
   3530..4118    +  rep_origin     ori: high-copy-number ColE1/pMB1/pBR322/pUC origin of replication
   4304..4444    -  misc_feature   bom: basis of mobility region from pBR322
   4546..4586    -  CDS            rop (fragment): Rop protein, which maintains plasmids at low copy number; rop
   4708..5586    -  CDS            araC: L-arabinose regulatory protein; araC
   5613..184     +  promoter       araBAD promoter (across the origin): araBAD; promoter of the L-arabinose operon of E. coli; the araC regulatory gene is transcribed in the opposite direction (Guzman et al., 1995)
