[The description below was written by a language model from this plasmid's Addgene catalogue record and pLannotate feature annotations shown in this document.]
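Description:
WT MetNI in pBAD is a 5.7 kb bacterial expression plasmid built on the commercial pBAD backbone that produces the wild-type Escherichia coli methionine ABC importer MetNI under arabinose control. It replicates in E. coli through a ColE1/pMB1-type origin, flanked by the pBR322 bom region and only a fragment of rop, and is selected with ampicillin through the bla (AmpR) gene. The record lists the copy number as unknown. The backbone also carries araC, transcribed divergently from the araBAD promoter. AraC represses this promoter in the absence of L-arabinose and activates it when the sugar is present, so expression is inducible and can be tuned.

The payload is a two-gene operon-like cassette. The first gene, metN, encodes the ATP-binding subunit that energises transport. It sits directly downstream of the araBAD promoter and carries an N-terminal 10x His tag followed by an enterokinase cleavage site. The short "capTEV fragment" hit just upstream of metN in the feature tables most likely reflects this histidine stretch rather than a genuine capTEV tag. The second gene, metI, encodes the transmembrane permease subunit. It has no promoter of its own, and its annotated coding region overlaps the end of metN by a few bases, consistent with co-transcription of both genes on a single message. Transcription ends at the rrnB T1 and T2 terminators, which are preceded by a segment of 5S rRNA sequence from the rrnB region.

The depositor and sequencing-derived records are the same length and show the same features in the same order, differing mainly in the numbering start point. The stated purpose is expression of the wild-type transporter for transport activity assays, in work on the role of the binding protein in MetNI substrate uptake.
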