Addgene plasmid #118254: WT MetNI in pBAD
Purpose: Wild Type Methionine ABC Transporter MetNI in pBAD Vector for Transport Activity Assay
Depositing lab: Douglas Rees. Depositing organization: California Institute of Technology. Publication: Noncanonical role for the binding protein in substrate uptake by the MetNI methionine ATP Binding Cassette (ABC) transporter. Nguyen PT, Lai JY, Lee AT, Kaiser JT, Rees DC. Proc Natl Acad Sci U S A. 2018 Oct 23. pii: 1811003115. doi: 10.1073/pnas.1811003115. PubMed 30352853.
Backbone
  Vector backbone: pBAD
  Backbone manufacturer: Thermo Scientific Invitrogen
  Backbone size w/o insert (bp): 3966
  Total vector size (bp): 5713
  Vector type: Bacterial Expression
Growth in bacteria
  Bacterial resistance: Ampicillin, 100 μg/mL
  Growth temperature: 37°C
  Growth strain: DH5alpha
  Copy number: Unknown
Gene/Insert 1
  Gene/Insert name: MetN
  Species: Escherichia coli
  Insert size (bp): 1032
  GenBank ID: 944896
  Entrez Gene: metN (a.k.a. b0199, ECK0199, JW0195, abc, metD)
  Promoter: Arabinose Promoter
  Tag / fusion protein: 10x His Tag (N terminal on insert); Enterokinase Cleavage Site (N terminal on insert)
  Cloning method: Unknown
  Sequencing primers: 5′ pBAD Forward; 3′ ttagcaataatttgccccggacgcgtgacata
Gene/Insert 2
  Gene/Insert name: MetI
  Species: Escherichia coli
  Insert size (bp): 654
  GenBank ID: 944894
  Entrez Gene: metI (a.k.a. b0198, ECK0198, JW0194, metD, yaeE)
  Promoter: None
  Cloning method: Unknown
  Sequencing primers: 5′ tagcgcgcagatggattacgccggtggcgttaagttcggc; 3′ pBAD Reverse
Terms and licenses: Academic/Nonprofit Terms; Industry Terms: Not Available to Industry
How to cite: WT MetNI in pBAD was a gift from Douglas Rees (Addgene plasmid # 118254 ; http://n2t.net/addgene:118254 ; RRID:Addgene_118254)
